Addgene plasmid #231984: pLenti-multi-CRISPR-sgRipk1_#1-puro
Purpose: Knockout mouse Ripk1
Depositing lab: Brian Ruffell. Depositing organization: H. Lee Moffitt Cancer Center and Research Institute. Publication: Interleukin-1alpha release during necrotic-like cell death generates myeloid-driven immunosuppression that restricts anti-tumor immunity. Hanggi K, Li J, Gangadharan A, Liu X, Celias DP, Osunmakinde O, Keske A, Davis J, Ahmad F, Giron A, Anadon CM, Gardner A, DeNardo DG, Shaw TI, Beg AA, Yu X, Ruffell B. Cancer Cell. 2024 Nov 13:S1535-6108(24)00402-1. doi: 10.1016/j.ccell.2024.10.014. PubMed 39577420.
Backbone
  Vector backbone: pLenti-multiCRISPR-Puro
  Vector type: Lentiviral, CRISPR
Growth in bacteria
  Bacterial resistance: Ampicillin, 100 μg/mL
  Growth temperature: 37°C
  Growth strain: NEB Stable
  Copy number: High Copy
Gene/Insert
  Gene/Insert name: sgRNA with Cas9 with puromycin resistance
  gRNA/shRNA sequence: GGTCTTCTCCAGCAGGTCAC
  Species: M. musculus (mouse)
  Entrez Gene: Ripk1 (a.k.a. D330015H01Rik, RIP, RIP-1, Rinp, Rip1)
  Cloning method: Ligation Independent Cloning
  Sequencing primers: 5′ Unknown
Terms and licenses: Academic/Nonprofit Terms; Industry Terms: Not Available to Industry
How to cite: pLenti-multi-CRISPR-sgRipk1_#1-puro was a gift from Brian Ruffell (Addgene plasmid # 231984 ; http://n2t.net/addgene:231984 ; RRID:Addgene_231984)
