[The description below was written by a language model from this plasmid's Addgene catalogue record and pLannotate feature annotations shown in this document.]
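Description:
pLenti-multi-CRISPR-sgRipk1_#1-puro is an all-in-one lentiviral CRISPR plasmid of about 13 kb, built on the pLenti-multiCRISPR-Puro backbone and intended to knock out mouse Ripk1. It is propagated in E. coli through a high-copy ColE1/pUC-type origin with ampicillin selection (AmpR under its own promoter). The backbone also carries an f1 origin and an SV40/EM7-driven BleoR cassette with an SV40 polyadenylation signal, lying outside the viral transfer region.

The transfer cassette has a third-generation, self-inactivating layout. A CMV enhancer/promoter drives a truncated HIV-1 5' LTR so that genomic RNA can be produced in packaging cells. This is followed by the Ψ packaging signal with a partial gag sequence, the RRE for Rev-dependent nuclear export, and a cPPT/CTS. The cassette ends with a ΔU3 3' LTR and a downstream bGH polyadenylation signal.

Between these elements, a human U6 Pol III promoter expresses a single guide RNA, consisting of a Ripk1-targeting spacer fused to the Streptococcus pyogenes gRNA scaffold. A core EF-1α promoter then drives S. pyogenes Cas9, followed by a puromycin N-acetyltransferase coding sequence and a WPRE that boosts transcript expression. The feature table does not annotate the element linking Cas9 to PuroR, so the record does not state how the two are co-expressed.

After packaging and transduction, integrated provirus supplies both the nuclease and the guide, and puromycin selects the transduced mouse cells, giving targeted disruption of Ripk1. The "#1" in the name suggests it is one of several guides against this gene. The associated publication concerns necrotic-like cell death and anti-tumor immunity.
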