Features (pLannotate 1.2.2; 33 found; start..end, strand, type, name):
    160..181     +  promoter       SV40 promoter (fragment): SV40 enhancer and early promoter
    202..630     +  rep_origin     f1 ori (sequence partly withheld): f1 bacteriophage origin of replication; arrow indicates direction of (+) strand synthesis
    644..973     +  promoter       SV40 promoter: SV40 enhancer and early promoter
   1021..1068    +  promoter       EM7 promoter: synthetic bacterial promoter&nbsp
   1087..1461    +  CDS            BleoR: antibiotic-binding protein; Sh ble from Streptoalloteichus hindustanus; confers resistance to bleomycin, phleomycin, and Zeocin™
   1471..1596    +  CDS            ble (fragment): BLE_KLEPN - Experimental evidence at protein level: Swiss-Prot protein existence level 1. Binding protein with a strong affinity to the bleomycin family of antibiotics. Binds to CL990; an antimitotic-antibiotic compound. From Klebsiella pneumoniae.
   1591..1712    +  polyA_signal   SV40 poly(A) signal: SV40 polyadenylation signal
   1783..1805    -  protein_bind   lac operator (fragment): The lac repressor binds to the lac operator to inhibit transcription in E. coli. This inhibition can be relieved by adding lactose or isopropyl-β-D-thiogalactopyranoside (IPTG). lac repressor encoded by lacI
   1809..1839    -  promoter       lac promoter: promoter for the E. coli lac operon
   1854..1875    -  protein_bind   CAP binding site: CAP binding activates transcription in the presence of cAMP. E. coli catabolite activator protein
   1888..1980    -  CDS            lacI (fragment): lac repressor; lacI; The lac repressor binds to the lac operator to inhibit transcription in E. coli. This inhibition can be relieved by adding lactose or isopropyl-β-D-thiogalactopyranoside (IPTG).
   2163..2751    -  rep_origin     ori: high-copy-number ColE1/pMB1/pBR322/pUC origin of replication
   2922..3782    -  CDS            AmpR: β-lactamase; bla; confers resistance to ampicillin, carbenicillin, and related antibiotics
   3783..3887    -  promoter       AmpR promoter: bla
   3946..3998    -  misc_feature   bom (fragment): basis of mobility region from pBR322
   4153..4532    +  enhancer       CMV enhancer: human cytomegalovirus immediate early enhancer
   4533..4732    +  promoter       CMV promoter: human cytomegalovirus (CMV) immediate early promoter
   4750..4930    +  LTR            5' LTR (truncated): truncated 5' long terminal repeat (LTR) from HIV-1
   4977..5102    +  misc_feature   HIV-1 Ψ: packaging signal of human immunodeficiency virus type 1
   5086..5449    +  CDS            HIV-1 gag (fragment): gag protein from human immunodeficiency virus 1; gag
   5595..5828    +  misc_feature   RRE: The Rev response element (RRE) of HIV-1 allows for Rev-dependent mRNA export from the nucleus to the cytoplasm.
   6205..6305    +  CDS            Rev (fragment): human immunodeficiency virus 1 (HIV-1) Rev protein; rev; enhances nuclear export of unspliced and incompletely spliced viral mRNAs
   6355..6472    +  misc_feature   cPPT/CTS: central polypurine tract and central termination sequence of HIV-1
   6523..6763    +  promoter       U6 promoter: RNA polymerase III promoter for human U6 snRNA
   6792..6867    +  misc_RNA       gRNA scaffold: guide RNA scaffold for the Streptococcus pyogenes CRISPR/Cas9 system
   6885..6903    +  CDS            small t antigen (fragment): SV40 (simian virus 40) small t antigen
   6929..7140    +  promoter       EF-1α core promoter: core promoter for human elongation factor EF-1α
   7165..11268   +  CDS            Cas9: Cas9 (Csn1) endonuclease from the Streptococcus pyogenes Type II CRISPR/Cas system generates RNA-guided double strand breaks in DNA
  11406..12003   +  CDS            PuroR (fragment): puromycin N-acetyltransferase; pac from Streptomyces; confers resistance to puromycin
  12019..12607   +  misc_feature   WPRE: woodchuck hepatitis virus posttranscriptional regulatory element
  12658..12677   +  misc_feature   cPPT/CTS (fragment): central polypurine tract and central termination sequence of HIV-1
  12679..12912   +  LTR            3' LTR (ΔU3): self-inactivating 3' long terminal repeat (LTR) from HIV-1
  12944..156     +  polyA_signal   bGH poly(A) signal (across the origin): bovine growth hormone polyadenylation signal
>Addgene plasmid #231984 | pLenti-multi-CRISPR-sgRipk1_#1-puro | addgene full sequence | sequence record 460789 | Addgene NGS Result
CCACTCCCACTGTCCTTTCCTAATAAAATGAGGAAATTGCATCGCATTGTCTGAGTAGGTGTCATTCTAT
TCTGGGGGGTGGGGTGGGGCAGGACAGCAAGGGGGAGGATTGGGAAGACAATAGCAGGCATGCTGGGGAT
GCGGTGGGCTCTATGGCTTCTGAGGCGGAAAGAACCAGCTGGGGCTCTAGGGGGTATCCCC
[124 nt withheld, positions 202-325]
C
[91 nt withheld, positions 327-417]
A
[49 nt withheld, positions 419-467]
CCTTTGACGTTGGAGTCCACGTTCTTT
[37 nt withheld, positions 495-531]
ACCCTATCTCGGTCTATTCTTTTGATTTATAAGGGATTTTGCCGATTTCGGCCTATTGGTTAAAAAATGA
GCTGATTTAACAAAAATTTAACGCGAATTAATTCTGTGGAATGTGTGTCAGTTAGGGTGTGGAAAGTCCC
CAGGCTCCCCAGCAGGCAGAAGTATGCAAAGCATGCATCTCAATTAGTCAGCAACCAGGTGTGGAAAGTC
CCCAGGCTCCCCAGCAGGCAGAAGTATGCAAAGCATGCATCTCAATTAGTCAGCAACCATAGTCCCGCCC
CTAACTCCGCCCATCCCGCCCCTAACTCCGCCCAGTTCCGCCCATTCTCCGCCCCATGGCTGACTAATTT
TTTTTATTTATGCAGAGGCCGAGGCCGCCTCTGCCTCTGAGCTATTCCAGAAGTAGTGAGGAGGCTTTTT
TGGAGGCCTAGGCTTTTGCAAAAAGCTCCCGGGAGCTTGTATATCCATTTTCGGATCTGATCAGCACGTG
TTGACAATTAATCATCGGCATAGTATATCGGCATAGTATAATACGACAAGGTGAGGAACTAAACCATGGC
CAAGTTGACCAGTGCCGTTCCGGTGCTCACCGCGCGCGACGTCGCCGGAGCGGTCGAGTTCTGGACCGAC
CGGCTCGGGTTCTCCCGGGACTTCGTGGAGGACGACTTCGCCGGTGTGGTCCGGGACGACGTGACCCTGT
TCATCAGCGCGGTCCAGGACCAGGTGGTGCCGGACAACACCCTGGCCTGGGTGTGGGTGCGCGGCCTGGA
CGAGCTGTACGCCGAGTGGTCGGAGGTCGTGTCCACGAACTTCCGGGACGCCTCCGGGCCGGCCATGACC
GAGATCGGCGAGCAGCCGTGGGGGCGGGAGTTCGCCCTGCGCGACCCGGCCGGCAACTGCGTGCACTTCG
TGGCCGAGGAGCAGGACTGACACGTGCTACGAGATTTCGATTCCACCGCCGCCTTCTATGAAAGGTTGGG
CTTCGGAATCGTTTTCCGGGACGCCGGCTGGATGATCCTCCAGCGCGGGGATCTCATGCTGGAGTTCTTC
GCCCACCCCAACTTGTTTATTGCAGCTTATAATGGTTACAAATAAAGCAATAGCATCACAAATTTCACAA
ATAAAGCATTTTTTTCACTGCATTCTAGTTGTGGTTTGTCCAAACTCATCAATGTATCTTATCATGTCTG
TATACCGTCGACCTCTAGCTAGAGCTTGGCGTAATCATGGTCATAGCTGTTTCCTGTGTGAAATTGTTAT
CCGCTCACAATTCCACACAACATACGAGCCGGAAGCATAAAGTGTAAAGCCTGGGGTGCCTAATGAGTGA
GCTAACTCACATTAATTGCGTTGCGCTCACTGCCCGCTTTCCAGTCGGGAAACCTGTCGTGCCAGCTGCA
TTAATGAATCGGCCAACGCGCGGGGAGAGGCGGTTTGCGTATTGGGCGCTCTTCCGCTTCCTCGCTCACT
GACTCGCTGCGCTCGGTCGTTCGGCTGCGGCGAGCGGTATCAGCTCACTCAAAGGCGGTAATACGGTTAT
CCACAGAATCAGGGGATAACGCAGGAAAGAACATGTGAGCAAAAGGCCAGCAAAAGGCCAGGAACCGTAA
AAAGGCCGCGTTGCTGGCGTTTTTCCATAGGCTCCGCCCCCCTGACGAGCATCACAAAAATCGACGCTCA
AGTCAGAGGTGGCGAAACCCGACAGGACTATAAAGATACCAGGCGTTTCCCCCTGGAAGCTCCCTCGTGC
GCTCTCCTGTTCCGACCCTGCCGCTTACCGGATACCTGTCCGCCTTTCTCCCTTCGGGAAGCGTGGCGCT
TTCTCATAGCTCACGCTGTAGGTATCTCAGTTCGGTGTAGGTCGTTCGCTCCAAGCTGGGCTGTGTGCAC
GAACCCCCCGTTCAGCCCGACCGCTGCGCCTTATCCGGTAACTATCGTCTTGAGTCCAACCCGGTAAGAC
ACGACTTATCGCCACTGGCAGCAGCCACTGGTAACAGGATTAGCAGAGCGAGGTATGTAGGCGGTGCTAC
AGAGTTCTTGAAGTGGTGGCCTAACTACGGCTACACTAGAAGAACAGTATTTGGTATCTGCGCTCTGCTG
AAGCCAGTTACCTTCGGAAAAAGAGTTGGTAGCTCTTGATCCGGCAAACAAACCACCGCTGGTAGCGGTG
GTTTTTTTGTTTGCAAGCAGCAGATTACGCGCAGAAAAAAAGGATCTCAAGAAGATCCTTTGATCTTTTC
TACGGGGTCTGACGCTCAGTGGAACGAAAACTCACGTTAAGGGATTTTGGTCATGAGATTATCAAAAAGG
ATCTTCACCTAGATCCTTTTAAATTAAAAATGAAGTTTTAAATCAATCTAAAGTATATATGAGTAAACTT
GGTCTGACAGTTACCAATGCTTAATCAGTGAGGCACCTATCTCAGCGATCTGTCTATTTCGTTCATCCAT
AGTTGCCTGACTCCCCGTCGTGTAGATAACTACGATACGGGAGGGCTTACCATCTGGCCCCAGTGCTGCA
ATGATACCGCGAGACCCACGCTCACCGGCTCCAGATTTATCAGCAATAAACCAGCCAGCCGGAAGGGCCG
AGCGCAGAAGTGGTCCTGCAACTTTATCCGCCTCCATCCAGTCTATTAATTGTTGCCGGGAAGCTAGAGT
AAGTAGTTCGCCAGTTAATAGTTTGCGCAACGTTGTTGCCATTGCTACAGGCATCGTGGTGTCACGCTCG
TCGTTTGGTATGGCTTCATTCAGCTCCGGTTCCCAACGATCAAGGCGAGTTACATGATCCCCCATGTTGT
GCAAAAAAGCGGTTAGCTCCTTCGGTCCTCCGATCGTTGTCAGAAGTAAGTTGGCCGCAGTGTTATCACT
CATGGTTATGGCAGCACTGCATAATTCTCTTACTGTCATGCCATCCGTAAGATGCTTTTCTGTGACTGGT
GAGTACTCAACCAAGTCATTCTGAGAATAGTGTATGCGGCGACCGAGTTGCTCTTGCCCGGCGTCAATAC
GGGATAATACCGCGCCACATAGCAGAACTTTAAAAGTGCTCATCATTGGAAAACGTTCTTCGGGGCGAAA
ACTCTCAAGGATCTTACCGCTGTTGAGATCCAGTTCGATGTAACCCACTCGTGCACCCAACTGATCTTCA
GCATCTTTTACTTTCACCAGCGTTTCTGGGTGAGCAAAAACAGGAAGGCAAAATGCCGCAAAAAAGGGAA
TAAGGGCGACACGGAAATGTTGAATACTCATACTCTTCCTTTTTCAATATTATTGAAGCATTTATCAGGG
TTATTGTCTCATGAGCGGATACATATTTGAATGTATTTAGAAAAATAAACAAATAGGGGTTCCGCGCACA
TTTCCCCGAAAAGTGCCACCTGACGTCGACGGATCGGGAGATCTCCCGATCCCCTATGGTGCACTCTCAG
TACAATCTGCTCTGATGCCGCATAGTTAAGCCAGTATCTGCTCCCTGCTTGTGTGTTGGAGGTCGCTGAG
TAGTGCGCGAGCAAAATTTAAGCTACAACAAGGCAAGGCTTGACCGACAATTGCATGAAGAATCTGCTTA
GGGTTAGGCGTTTTGCGCTGCTTCGCGATGTACGGGCCAGATATACGCGTTGACATTGATTATTGACTAG
TTATTAATAGTAATCAATTACGGGGTCATTAGTTCATAGCCCATATATGGAGTTCCGCGTTACATAACTT
ACGGTAAATGGCCCGCCTGGCTGACCGCCCAACGACCCCCGCCCATTGACGTCAATAATGACGTATGTTC
CCATAGTAACGCCAATAGGGACTTTCCATTGACGTCAATGGGTGGAGTATTTACGGTAAACTGCCCACTT
GGCAGTACATCAAGTGTATCATATGCCAAGTACGCCCCCTATTGACGTCAATGACGGTAAATGGCCCGCC
TGGCATTATGCCCAGTACATGACCTTATGGGACTTTCCTACTTGGCAGTACATCTACGTATTAGTCATCG
CTATTACCATGGTGATGCGGTTTTGGCAGTACATCAATGGGCGTGGATAGCGGTTTGACTCACGGGGATT
TCCAAGTCTCCACCCCATTGACGTCAATGGGAGTTTGTTTTGGCACCAAAATCAACGGGACTTTCCAAAA
TGTCGTAACAACTCCGCCCCATTGACGCAAATGGGCGGTAGGCGTGTACGGTGGGAGGTCTATATAAGCA
GCGCGTTTTGCCTGTACTGGGTCTCTCTGGTTAGACCAGATCTGAGCCTGGGAGCTCTCTGGCTAACTAG
GGAACCCACTGCTTAAGCCTCAATAAAGCTTGCCTTGAGTGCTTCAAGTAGTGTGTGCCCGTCTGTTGTG
TGACTCTGGTAACTAGAGATCCCTCAGACCCTTTTAGTCAGTGTGGAAAATCTCTAGCAGTGGCGCCCGA
ACAGGGACTTGAAAGCGAAAGGGAAACCAGAGGAGCTCTCTCGACGCAGGACTCGGCTTGCTGAAGCGCG
CACGGCAAGAGGCGAGGGGCGGCGACTGGTGAGTACGCCAAAAATTTTGACTAGCGGAGGCTAGAAGGAG
AGAGATGGGTGCGAGAGCGTCAGTATTAAGCGGGGGAGAATTAGATCGCGATGGGAAAAAATTCGGTTAA
GGCCAGGGGGAAAGAAAAAATATAAATTAAAACATATAGTATGGGCAAGCAGGGAGCTAGAACGATTCGC
AGTTAATCCTGGCCTGTTAGAAACATCAGAAGGCTGTAGACAAATACTGGGACAGCTACAACCATCCCTT
CAGACAGGATCAGAAGAACTTAGATCATTATATAATACAGTAGCAACCCTCTATTGTGTGCATCAAAGGA
TAGAGATAAAAGACACCAAGGAAGCTTTAGACAAGATAGAGGAAGAGCAAAACAAAAGTAAGACCACCGC
ACAGCAAGCGGCCGCTGATCTTCAGACCTGGAGGAGGAGATATGAGGGACAATTGGAGAAGTGAATTATA
TAAATATAAAGTAGTAAAAATTGAACCATTAGGAGTAGCACCCACCAAGGCAAAGAGAAGAGTGGTGCAG
AGAGAAAAAAGAGCAGTGGGAATAGGAGCTTTGTTCCTTGGGTTCTTGGGAGCAGCAGGAAGCACTATGG
GCGCAGCGTCAATGACGCTGACGGTACAGGCCAGACAATTATTGTCTGGTATAGTGCAGCAGCAGAACAA
TTTGCTGAGGGCTATTGAGGCGCAACAGCATCTGTTGCAACTCACAGTCTGGGGCATCAAGCAGCTCCAG
GCAAGAATCCTGGCTGTGGAAAGATACCTAAAGGATCAACAGCTCCTGGGGATTTGGGGTTGCTCTGGAA
AACTCATTTGCACCACTGCTGTGCCTTGGAATGCTAGTTGGAGTAATAAATCTCTGGAACAGATTTGGAA
TCACACGACCTGGATGGAGTGGGACAGAGAAATTAACAATTACACAAGCTTAATACACTCCTTAATTGAA
GAATCGCAAAACCAGCAAGAAAAGAATGAACAAGAATTATTGGAATTAGATAAATGGGCAAGTTTGTGGA
ATTGGTTTAACATAACAAATTGGCTGTGGTATATAAAATTATTCATAATGATAGTAGGAGGCTTGGTAGG
TTTAAGAATAGTTTTTGCTGTACTTTCTATAGTGAATAGAGTTAGGCAGGGATATTCACCATTATCGTTT
CAGACCCACCTCCCAACCCCGAGGGGACCCGACAGGCCCGAAGGAATAGAAGAAGAAGGTGGAGAGAGAG
ACAGAGACAGATCCATTCGATTAGTGAACGGATCGGCACTGCGTGCGCCAATTCTGCAGACAAATGGCAG
TATTCATCCACAATTTTAAAAGAAAAGGGGGGATTGGGGGGTACAGTGCAGGGGAAAGAATAGTAGACAT
AATAGCAACAGACATACAAACTAAAGAATTACAAAAACAAATTACAAAAATTCAAAATTTTCGGGTTTAT
TACAGGGACAGCAGAGATCCAGTTTGGTTAATTAAGGTACCGAGGGCCTATTTCCCATGATTCCTTCATA
TTTGCATATACGATACAAGGCTGTTAGAGAGATAATTAGAATTAATTTGACTGTAAACACAAAGATATTA
GTACAAAATACGTGACGTAGAAAGTAATAATTTCTTGGGTAGTTTGCAGTTTTAAAATTATGTTTTAAAA
TGGACTATCATATGCTTACCGTAACTTGAAAGTATTTCGATTTCTTGGCTTTATATATCTTGTGGAAAGG
ACGAAACACCGATGGCATCCAGTGACCTGCGTTTTAGAGCTAGAAATAGCAAGTTAAAATAAGGCTAGTC
CGTTATCAACTTGAAAAAGTGGCACCGAGTCGGTGCTTTTTTGAATTCGCTAGCTAGGTCTTGAAAGGAG
TGGGAATTGGCTCCGGTGCCCGTCAGTGGGCAGAGCGCACATCGCCCACAGTCCCCGAGAAGTTGGGGGG
AGGGGTCGGCAATTGATCCGGTGCCTAGAGAAGGTGGCGCGGGGTAAACTGGGAAAGTGATGTCGTGTAC
TGGCTCCGCCTTTTTCCCGAGGGTGGGGGAGAACCGTATATAAGTGCAGTAGTCGCCGTGAACGTTCTTT
TTCGCAACGGGTTTGCCGCCAGAACACAGGACCGGTTCTAGAGCGCTGCCACCATGGACAAGAAGTACAG
CATCGGCCTGGACATCGGCACCAACTCTGTGGGCTGGGCCGTGATCACCGACGAGTACAAGGTGCCCAGC
AAGAAATTCAAGGTGCTGGGCAACACCGACCGGCACAGCATCAAGAAGAACCTGATCGGAGCCCTGCTGT
TCGACAGCGGCGAAACAGCCGAGGCCACCCGGCTGAAGAGAACCGCCAGAAGAAGATACACCAGACGGAA
GAACCGGATCTGCTATCTGCAAGAGATCTTCAGCAACGAGATGGCCAAGGTGGACGACAGCTTCTTCCAC
AGACTGGAAGAGTCCTTCCTGGTGGAAGAGGATAAGAAGCACGAGCGGCACCCCATCTTCGGCAACATCG
TGGACGAGGTGGCCTACCACGAGAAGTACCCCACCATCTACCACCTGAGAAAGAAACTGGTGGACAGCAC
CGACAAGGCCGACCTGCGGCTGATCTATCTGGCCCTGGCCCACATGATCAAGTTCCGGGGCCACTTCCTG
ATCGAGGGCGACCTGAACCCCGACAACAGCGACGTGGACAAGCTGTTCATCCAGCTGGTGCAGACCTACA
ACCAGCTGTTCGAGGAAAACCCCATCAACGCCAGCGGCGTGGACGCCAAGGCCATCCTGTCTGCCAGACT
GAGCAAGAGCAGACGGCTGGAAAATCTGATCGCCCAGCTGCCCGGCGAGAAGAAGAATGGCCTGTTCGGA
AACCTGATTGCCCTGAGCCTGGGCCTGACCCCCAACTTCAAGAGCAACTTCGACCTGGCCGAGGATGCCA
AACTGCAGCTGAGCAAGGACACCTACGACGACGACCTGGACAACCTGCTGGCCCAGATCGGCGACCAGTA
CGCCGACCTGTTTCTGGCCGCCAAGAACCTGTCCGACGCCATCCTGCTGAGCGACATCCTGAGAGTGAAC
ACCGAGATCACCAAGGCCCCCCTGAGCGCCTCTATGATCAAGAGATACGACGAGCACCACCAGGACCTGA
CCCTGCTGAAAGCTCTCGTGCGGCAGCAGCTGCCTGAGAAGTACAAAGAGATTTTCTTCGACCAGAGCAA
GAACGGCTACGCCGGCTACATTGACGGCGGAGCCAGCCAGGAAGAGTTCTACAAGTTCATCAAGCCCATC
CTGGAAAAGATGGACGGCACCGAGGAACTGCTCGTGAAGCTGAACAGAGAGGACCTGCTGCGGAAGCAGC
GGACCTTCGACAACGGCAGCATCCCCCACCAGATCCACCTGGGAGAGCTGCACGCCATTCTGCGGCGGCA
GGAAGATTTTTACCCATTCCTGAAGGACAACCGGGAAAAGATCGAGAAGATCCTGACCTTCCGCATCCCC
TACTACGTGGGCCCTCTGGCCAGGGGAAACAGCAGATTCGCCTGGATGACCAGAAAGAGCGAGGAAACCA
TCACCCCCTGGAACTTCGAGGAAGTGGTGGACAAGGGCGCTTCCGCCCAGAGCTTCATCGAGCGGATGAC
CAACTTCGATAAGAACCTGCCCAACGAGAAGGTGCTGCCCAAGCACAGCCTGCTGTACGAGTACTTCACC
GTGTATAACGAGCTGACCAAAGTGAAATACGTGACCGAGGGAATGAGAAAGCCCGCCTTCCTGAGCGGCG
AGCAGAAAAAGGCCATCGTGGACCTGCTGTTCAAGACCAACCGGAAAGTGACCGTGAAGCAGCTGAAAGA
GGACTACTTCAAGAAAATCGAGTGCTTCGACTCCGTGGAAATCTCCGGCGTGGAAGATCGGTTCAACGCC
TCCCTGGGCACATACCACGATCTGCTGAAAATTATCAAGGACAAGGACTTCCTGGACAATGAGGAAAACG
AGGACATTCTGGAAGATATCGTGCTGACCCTGACACTGTTTGAGGACAGAGAGATGATCGAGGAACGGCT
GAAAACCTATGCCCACCTGTTCGACGACAAAGTGATGAAGCAGCTGAAGCGGCGGAGATACACCGGCTGG
GGCAGGCTGAGCCGGAAGCTGATCAACGGCATCCGGGACAAGCAGTCCGGCAAGACAATCCTGGATTTCC
TGAAGTCCGACGGCTTCGCCAACAGAAACTTCATGCAGCTGATCCACGACGACAGCCTGACCTTTAAAGA
GGACATCCAGAAAGCCCAGGTGTCCGGCCAGGGCGATAGCCTGCACGAGCACATTGCCAATCTGGCCGGC
AGCCCCGCCATTAAGAAGGGCATCCTGCAGACAGTGAAGGTGGTGGACGAGCTCGTGAAAGTGATGGGCC
GGCACAAGCCCGAGAACATCGTGATCGAAATGGCCAGAGAGAACCAGACCACCCAGAAGGGACAGAAGAA
CAGCCGCGAGAGAATGAAGCGGATCGAAGAGGGCATCAAAGAGCTGGGCAGCCAGATCCTGAAAGAACAC
CCCGTGGAAAACACCCAGCTGCAGAACGAGAAGCTGTACCTGTACTACCTGCAGAATGGGCGGGATATGT
ACGTGGACCAGGAACTGGACATCAACCGGCTGTCCGACTACGATGTGGACCATATCGTGCCTCAGAGCTT
TCTGAAGGACGACTCCATCGACAACAAGGTGCTGACCAGAAGCGACAAGAACCGGGGCAAGAGCGACAAC
GTGCCCTCCGAAGAGGTCGTGAAGAAGATGAAGAACTACTGGCGGCAGCTGCTGAACGCCAAGCTGATTA
CCCAGAGAAAGTTCGACAATCTGACCAAGGCCGAGAGAGGCGGCCTGAGCGAACTGGATAAGGCCGGCTT
CATCAAGAGACAGCTGGTGGAAACCCGGCAGATCACAAAGCACGTGGCACAGATCCTGGACTCCCGGATG
AACACTAAGTACGACGAGAATGACAAGCTGATCCGGGAAGTGAAAGTGATCACCCTGAAGTCCAAGCTGG
TGTCCGATTTCCGGAAGGATTTCCAGTTTTACAAAGTGCGCGAGATCAACAACTACCACCACGCCCACGA
CGCCTACCTGAACGCCGTCGTGGGAACCGCCCTGATCAAAAAGTACCCTAAGCTGGAAAGCGAGTTCGTG
TACGGCGACTACAAGGTGTACGACGTGCGGAAGATGATCGCCAAGAGCGAGCAGGAAATCGGCAAGGCTA
CCGCCAAGTACTTCTTCTACAGCAACATCATGAACTTTTTCAAGACCGAGATTACCCTGGCCAACGGCGA
GATCCGGAAGCGGCCTCTGATCGAGACAAACGGCGAAACCGGGGAGATCGTGTGGGATAAGGGCCGGGAT
TTTGCCACCGTGCGGAAAGTGCTGAGCATGCCCCAAGTGAATATCGTGAAAAAGACCGAGGTGCAGACAG
GCGGCTTCAGCAAAGAGTCTATCCTGCCCAAGAGGAACAGCGATAAGCTGATCGCCAGAAAGAAGGACTG
GGACCCTAAGAAGTACGGCGGCTTCGACAGCCCCACCGTGGCCTATTCTGTGCTGGTGGTGGCCAAAGTG
GAAAAGGGCAAGTCCAAGAAACTGAAGAGTGTGAAAGAGCTGCTGGGGATCACCATCATGGAAAGAAGCA
GCTTCGAGAAGAATCCCATCGACTTTCTGGAAGCCAAGGGCTACAAAGAAGTGAAAAAGGACCTGATCAT
CAAGCTGCCTAAGTACTCCCTGTTCGAGCTGGAAAACGGCCGGAAGAGAATGCTGGCCTCTGCCGGCGAA
CTGCAGAAGGGAAACGAACTGGCCCTGCCCTCCAAATATGTGAACTTCCTGTACCTGGCCAGCCACTATG
AGAAGCTGAAGGGCTCCCCCGAGGATAATGAGCAGAAACAGCTGTTTGTGGAACAGCACAAGCACTACCT
GGACGAGATCATCGAGCAGATCAGCGAGTTCTCCAAGAGAGTGATCCTGGCCGACGCTAATCTGGACAAA
GTGCTGTCCGCCTACAACAAGCACCGGGATAAGCCCATCAGAGAGCAGGCCGAGAATATCATCCACCTGT
TTACCCTGACCAATCTGGGAGCCCCTGCCGCCTTCAAGTACTTTGACACCACCATCGACCGGAAGAGGTA
CACCAGCACCAAAGAGGTGCTGGACGCCACCCTGATCCACCAGAGCATCACCGGCCTGTACGAGACACGG
ATCGACCTGTCTCAGCTGGGAGGCGACAAGCGACCTGCCGCCACAAAGAAGGCTGGACAGGCTAAGAAGA
AGAAAGATTACAAAGACGATGACGATAAGGGATCCGGCGCAACAAACTTCTCTCTGCTGAAACAAGCCGG
AGATGTCGAAGAGAATCCTGGACCGACCGAGTACAAGCCCACGGTGCGCCTCGCCACCCGCGACGACGTC
CCCAGGGCCGTACGCACCCTCGCCGCCGCGTTCGCCGACTACCCCGCCACGCGCCACACCGTCGATCCGG
ACCGCCACATCGAGCGGGTCACCGAGCTGCAAGAACTCTTCCTCACGCGCGTCGGGCTCGACATCGGCAA
GGTGTGGGTCGCGGACGACGGCGCCGCGGTGGCGGTCTGGACCACGCCGGAGAGCGTCGAAGCGGGGGCG
GTGTTCGCCGAGATCGGCCCGCGCATGGCCGAGTTGAGCGGTTCCCGGCTGGCCGCGCAGCAACAGATGG
AAGGCCTCCTGGCGCCGCACCGGCCCAAGGAGCCCGCGTGGTTCCTGGCCACCGTCGGAGTCTCGCCCGA
CCACCAGGGCAAGGGTCTGGGCAGCGCCGTCGTGCTCCCCGGAGTGGAGGCGGCCGAGCGCGCCGGGGTG
CCCGCCTTCCTGGAGACCTCCGCGCCCCGCAACCTCCCCTTCTACGAGCGGCTCGGCTTCACCGTCACCG
CCGACGTCGAGGTGCCCGAAGGACCGCGCACCTGGTGCATGACCCGCAAGCCCGGTGCCTGAACGCGTTA
AGTCGACAATCAACCTCTGGATTACAAAATTTGTGAAAGATTGACTGGTATTCTTAACTATGTTGCTCCT
TTTACGCTATGTGGATACGCTGCTTTAATGCCTTTGTATCATGCTATTGCTTCCCGTATGGCTTTCATTT
TCTCCTCCTTGTATAAATCCTGGTTGCTGTCTCTTTATGAGGAGTTGTGGCCCGTTGTCAGGCAACGTGG
CGTGGTGTGCACTGTGTTTGCTGACGCAACCCCCACTGGTTGGGGCATTGCCACCACCTGTCAGCTCCTT
TCCGGGACTTTCGCTTTCCCCCTCCCTATTGCCACGGCGGAACTCATCGCCGCCTGCCTTGCCCGCTGCT
GGACAGGGGCTCGGCTGTTGGGCACTGACAATTCCGTGGTGTTGTCGGGGAAATCATCGTCCTTTCCTTG
GCTGCTCGCCTGTGTTGCCACCTGGATTCTGCGCGGGACGTCCTTCTGCTACGTCCCTTCGGCCCTCAAT
CCAGCGGACCTTCCTTCCCGCGGCCTGCTGCCGGCTCTGCGGCCTCTTCCGCGTCTTCGCCTTCGCCCTC
AGACGAGTCGGATCTCCCTTTGGGCCGCCTCCCCGCGTCGACTTTAAGACCAATGACTTACAAGGCAGCT
GTAGATCTTAGCCACTTTTTAAAAGAAAAGGGGGGACTGGAAGGGCTAATTCACTCCCAACGAAGACAAG
ATCTGCTTTTTGCTTGTACTGGGTCTCTCTGGTTAGACCAGATCTGAGCCTGGGAGCTCTCTGGCTAACT
AGGGAACCCACTGCTTAAGCCTCAATAAAGCTTGCCTTGAGTGCTTCAAGTAGTGTGTGCCCGTCTGTTG
TGTGACTCTGGTAACTAGAGATCCCTCAGACCCTTTTAGTCAGTGTGGAAAATCTCTAGCAGGGCCCGTT
TAAACCCGCTGATCAGCCTCGACTGTGCCTTCTAGTTGCCAGCCATCTGTTGTTTGCCCCTCCCCCGTGC
CTTCCTTGACCCTGGAAGGTG
