>Addgene plasmid #231984 | pLenti-multi-CRISPR-sgRipk1_#1-puro | depositor partial sequence | sequence record 455900 | Partial sequence
GAGGGCCTATTTCCCATGATTCCTTCATATTTGCATATACGATACAAGGCTGTTAGAGAGATAATTAGAA
TTAATTTGACTGTAAACACAAAGATATTAGTACAAAATACGTGACGTAGAAAGTAATAATTTCTTGGGTA
GTTTGCAGTTTTAAAATTATGTTTTAAAATGGACTATCATATGCTTACCGTAACTTGAAAGTATTTCGAT
TTCTTGGCTTTATATATCTTGTGGAAAGGACGAAACACCGGTCTTCTCCAGCAGGTCACGTTTTAGAGCT
AGAAATAGCAAGTTAAAATAAGGCTAGTCCGTTATCAACTTGAAAAAGTGGCACCGAGTCGGTGCTTTTT
TGAATTCGCTAGCTAGGTCTTGAAAGGAGTGGGAATTGGCTCCGGTGCCCGTCAGTGGGCAGAGCGCACA
TCGCCCACAGTCCCCGAGAAGTTGGGGGGAGGGGTCGGCAATTGATCCGGTGCCTAGAGAAGGTGGCGCG
GGGTAAACTGGGAAAGTGATGTCGTGTACTGGCTCCGCCTTTTTCCCGAGGGTGGGGGAGAACCGTATAT
AAGTGCAGTAGTCGCCGTGAACGTTCTTTTTCGCAACGGGTTTGCCGCCAGAACACAGGACCGGTTCTAG
AGCGCTGCCACC
